>Addgene plasmid #165137 | Nsp14-mCherry | depositor full sequence | sequence record 322271 | Nsp14-mCherry sequence 2426 bps
GGTAGGCGTGTACGGTGGGAGGTCTATATAAGCAGAGCTGGTTTAGTGAACCGTCAGATCCGCTAGCCAC
CATGGCTGAAAATGTAACGGGCTTGTTTAAAGACTGTAGTAAAGTGATCACAGGACTCCACCCCACACAA
GCACCTACCCACCTTTCCGTAGATACGAAGTTCAAAACGGAAGGATTGTGTGTGGATATACCAGGGATAC
CAAAGGATATGACGTACCGAAGGCTGATTTCCATGATGGGTTTTAAGATGAATTACCAAGTTAATGGCTA
CCCCAACATGTTCATCACCAGGGAGGAGGCAATTAGACACGTAAGAGCCTGGATAGGCTTCGATGTTGAA
GGTTGCCATGCAACCCGGGAAGCCGTAGGCACAAACCTTCCGTTGCAGCTTGGCTTTTCCACGGGCGTCA
ACCTCGTTGCCGTACCGACTGGCTATGTTGACACGCCGAACAACACCGATTTCTCTCGCGTAAGTGCTAA
GCCTCCTCCGGGAGATCAATTCAAGCATCTTATACCTCTCATGTACAAGGGACTGCCGTGGAATGTAGTT
CGCATTAAGATCGTGCAGATGCTCTCCGATACTTTGAAAAATCTGAGCGACAGGGTGGTCTTCGTTCTGT
GGGCACATGGCTTCGAACTTACTTCTATGAAATACTTTGTAAAAATCGGGCCCGAGCGGACATGTTGTTT
GTGCGACCGACGAGCTACTTGTTTTAGCACAGCATCTGACACCTACGCATGCTGGCACCACAGTATAGGC
TTCGATTACGTCTACAATCCCTTTATGATAGACGTACAACAATGGGGCTTTACGGGTAACTTGCAGAGTA
ATCACGATCTTTACTGCCAAGTTCATGGGAACGCACACGTGGCCTCCTGCGATGCGATAATGACGAGGTG
CTTGGCCGTGCACGAGTGCTTTGTTAAGCGGGTCGATTGGACTATAGAGTATCCCATAATCGGTGACGAA
CTTAAAATTAATGCTGCATGCAGGAAAGTGCAGCACATGGTAGTAAAAGCAGCGCTCCTCGCGGATAAGT
TTCCTGTGCTCCACGATATCGGCAACCCTAAGGCCATTAAATGCGTCCCCCAAGCTGATGTAGAGTGGAA
ATTCTATGACGCTCAGCCATGTAGTGACAAAGCATACAAGATTGAAGAATTGTTTTATTCATATGCGACA
CACTCCGATAAGTTCACTGACGGAGTTTGTCTCTTTTGGAACTGTAATGTTGATAGGTATCCGGCGAATA
GCATAGTGTGTCGATTTGACACGCGCGTTCTCTCTAATTTGAACCTCCCTGGCTGCGACGGGGGGTCTTT
GTACGTAAACAAGCATGCATTTCATACCCCAGCTTTTGACAAATCCGCTTTCGTAAATCTGAAACAACTT
CCCTTCTTCTATTATTCAGATAGCCCTTGCGAATCTCACGGTAAGCAAGTGGTTAGTGACATTGACTATG
TACCACTTAAAAGTGCAACGTGCATTACACGATGCAATTTGGGGGGCGCGGTTTGCCGACACCATGCCAA
CGAATACAGATTGTACCTGGATGCATATAACATGATGATAAGTGCAGGGTTTAGTCTTTGGGTGTATAAG
CAGTTCGATACGTATAATCTCTGGAACACATTTACCCGATTGCAGCTCGAGCTCAAGCTTCGAATTCTGC
AGTCGACGGTACCGCGGGCCCGGGATCCCGCCACCATGGTGAGCAAGGGCGAGGAGGATAACATGGCCAT
CATCAAGGAGTTCATGCGCTTCAAGGTGCACATGGAGGGCTCCGTGAACGGCCACGAGTTCGAGATCGAG
GGCGAGGGCGAGGGCCGCCCCTACGAGGGCACCCAGACCGCCAAGCTGAAGGTGACCAAGGGTGGCCCCC
TGCCCTTCGCCTGGGACATCCTGTCCCCTCAGTTCATGTACGGCTCCAAGGCCTACGTGAAGCACCCCGC
CGACATCCCCGACTACTTGAAGCTGTCCTTCCCCGAGGGCTTCAAGTGGGAGCGCGTGATGAACTTCGAG
GACGGCGGCGTGGTGACCGTGACCCAGGACTCCTCCCTGCAGGACGGCGAGTTCATCTACAAGGTGAAGC
TGCGCGGCACCAACTTCCCCTCCGACGGCCCCGTAATGCAGAAGAAGACCATGGGCTGGGAGGCCTCCTC
CGAGCGGATGTACCCCGAGGACGGCGCCCTGAAGGGCGAGATCAAGCAGAGGCTGAAGCTGAAGGACGGC
GGCCACTACGACGCTGAGGTCAAGACCACCTACAAGGCCAAGAAGCCCGTGCAGCTGCCCGGCGCCTACA
ACGTCAACATCAAGTTGGACATCACCTCCCACAACGAGGACTACACCATCGTGGAACAGTACGAACGCGC
CGAGGGCCGCCACTCCACCGGCGGCATGGACGAGCTGTACAAGTAG
Features (pLannotate 1.2.2; 4 found; start..end, strand, type, name):
      1..39      +  promoter       minimal CMV promoter: human cytomegalovirus (CMV) immediate early promoter
     24..1655    +  CDS            rep (fragment): R1AB_SARS2 - Experimental evidence at protein level: Swiss-Prot protein existence level 1. [2'-O-methyltransferase]: Methyltransferase that mediates mRNA cap 2'-O-ribose methylation to the 5'-cap structure of viral mRNAs. N7-methyl guanosine cap is a prerequisite for binding of nsp16. Therefore plays an essential role in viral mRNAs cap methylation which is essential to evade immune system. From Severe acute respiratory syndrome coronavirus 2 (2019-nCoV) (SARS-CoV-2).
   1656..1708    +  misc_feature   MCS: multiple cloning site
   1716..2426    +  CDS            mCherry: monomeric derivative of DsRed fluorescent protein (Shaner et al., 2004) mammalian codon-optimized
