>Addgene plasmid #165137 | Nsp14-mCherry | addgene full sequence | sequence record 325015 | Addgene NGS Result
CGTTACATAACTTACGGTAAATGGCCCGCCTGGCTGACCGCCCAACGACCCCCGCCCATTGACGTCAATA
ATGACGTATGTTCCCATAGTAACGCCAATAGGGACTTTCCATTGACGTCAATGGGTGGAGTATTTACGGT
AAACTGCCCACTTGGCAGTACATCAAGTGTATCATATGCCAAGTACGCCCCCTATTGACGTCAATGACGG
TAAATGGCCCGCCTGGCATTATGCCCAGTACATGACCTTATGGGACTTTCCTACTTGGCAGTACATCTAC
GTATTAGTCATCGCTATTACCATGGTGATGCGGTTTTGGCAGTACATCAATGGGCGTGGATAGCGGTTTG
ACTCACGGGGATTTCCAAGTCTCCACCCCATTGACGTCAATGGGAGTTTGTTTTGGCACCAAAATCAACG
GGACTTTCCAAAATGTCGTAACAACTCCGCCCCATTGACGCAAATGGGCGGTAGGCGTGTACGGTGGGAG
GTCTATATAAGCAGAGCTGGTTTAGTGAACCGTCAGATCCGCTAGCCACCATGGCTGAAAATGTAACGGG
CTTGTTTAAAGACTGTAGTAAAGTGATCACAGGACTCCACCCCACACAAGCACCTACCCACCTTTCCGTA
GATACGAAGTTCAAAACGGAAGGATTGTGTGTGGATATACCAGGGATACCAAAGGATATGACGTACCGAA
GGCTGATTTCCATGATGGGTTTTAAGATGAATTACCAAGTTAATGGCTACCCCAACATGTTCATCACCAG
GGAGGAGGCAATTAGACACGTAAGAGCCTGGATAGGCTTCGATGTTGAAGGTTGCCATGCAACCCGGGAA
GCCGTAGGCACAAACCTTCCGTTGCAGCTTGGCTTTTCCACGGGCGTCAACCTCGTTGCCGTACCGACTG
GCTATGTTGACACGCCGAACAACACCGATTTCTCTCGCGTAAGTGCTAAGCCTCCTCCGGGAGATCAATT
CAAGCATCTTATACCTCTCATGTACAAGGGACTGCCGTGGAATGTAGTTCGCATTAAGATCGTGCAGATG
CTCTCCGATACTTTGAAAAATCTGAGCGACAGGGTGGTCTTCGTTCTGTGGGCACATGGCTTCGAACTTA
CTTCTATGAAATACTTTGTAAAAATCGGGCCCGAGCGGACATGTTGTTTGTGCGACCGACGAGCTACTTG
TTTTAGCACAGCATCTGACACCTACGCATGCTGGCACCACAGTATAGGCTTCGATTACGTCTACAATCCC
TTTATGATAGACGTACAACAATGGGGCTTTACGGGTAACTTGCAGAGTAATCACGATCTTTACTGCCAAG
TTCATGGGAACGCACACGTGGCCTCCTGCGATGCGATAATGACGAGGTGCTTGGCCGTGCACGAGTGCTT
TGTTAAGCGGGTCGATTGGACTATAGAGTATCCCATAATCGGTGACGAACTTAAAATTAATGCTGCATGC
AGGAAAGTGCAGCACATGGTAGTAAAAGCAGCGCTCCTCGCGGATAAGTTTCCTGTGCTCCACGATATCG
GCAACCCTAAGGCCATTAAATGCGTCCCCCAAGCTGATGTAGAGTGGAAATTCTATGACGCTCAGCCATG
TAGTGACAAAGCATACAAGATTGAAGAATTGTTTTATTCATATGCGACACACTCCGATAAGTTCACTGAC
GGAGTTTGTCTCTTTTGGAACTGTAATGTTGATAGGTATCCGGCGAATAGCATAGTGTGTCGATTTGACA
CGCGCGTTCTCTCTAATTTGAACCTCCCTGGCTGCGACGGGGGGTCTTTGTACGTAAACAAGCATGCATT
TCATACCCCAGCTTTTGACAAATCCGCTTTCGTAAATCTGAAACAACTTCCCTTCTTCTATTATTCAGAT
AGCCCTTGCGAATCTCACGGTAAGCAAGTGGTTAGTGACATTGACTATGTACCACTTAAAAGTGCAACGT
GCATTACACGATGCAATTTGGGGGGCGCGGTTTGCCGACACCATGCCAACGAATACAGATTGTACCTGGA
TGCATATAACATGATGATAAGTGCAGGGTTTAGTCTTTGGGTGTATAAGCAGTTCGATACGTATAATCTC
TGGAACACATTTACCCGATTGCAGCTCGAGCTCAAGCTTCGAATTCTGCAGTCGACGGTACCGCGGGCCC
GGGATCCCGCCACCATGGTGAGCAAGGGCGAGGAGGATAACATGGCCATCATCAAGGAGTTCATGCGCTT
CAAGGTGCACATGGAGGGCTCCGTGAACGGCCACGAGTTCGAGATCGAGGGCGAGGGCGAGGGCCGCCCC
TACGAGGGCACCCAGACCGCCAAGCTGAAGGTGACCAAGGGTGGCCCCCTGCCCTTCGCCTGGGACATCC
TGTCCCCTCAGTTCATGTACGGCTCCAAGGCCTACGTGAAGCACCCCGCCGACATCCCCGACTACTTGAA
GCTGTCCTTCCCCGAGGGCTTCAAGTGGGAGCGCGTGATGAACTTCGAGGACGGCGGCGTGGTGACCGTG
ACCCAGGACTCCTCCCTGCAGGACGGCGAGTTCATCTACAAGGTGAAGCTGCGCGGCACCAACTTCCCCT
CCGACGGCCCCGTAATGCAGAAGAAGACCATGGGCTGGGAGGCCTCCTCCGAGCGGATGTACCCCGAGGA
CGGCGCCCTGAAGGGCGAGATCAAGCAGAGGCTGAAGCTGAAGGACGGCGGCCACTACGACGCTGAGGTC
AAGACCACCTACAAGGCCAAGAAGCCCGTGCAGCTGCCCGGCGCCTACAACGTCAACATCAAGTTGGACA
TCACCTCCCACAACGAGGACTACACCATCGTGGAACAGTACGAACGCGCCGAGGGCCGCCACTCCACCGG
CGGCATGGACGAGCTGTACAAGTAAAGCGGCCGCGACTCTAGATCATAATCAGCCATACCACATTTGTAG
AGGTTTTACTTGCTTTAAAAAACCTCCCACACCTCCCCCTGAACCTGAAACATAAAATGAATGCAATTGT
TGTTGTTAACTTGTTTATTGCAGCTTATAATGGTTACAAATAAAGCAATAGCATCACAAATTTCACAAAT
AAAGCATTTTTTTCACTGCATTCTAGTTGTGGTTTGTCCAAACTCATCAATGTATCTTAAGGCGTAAATT
GTAAGCGTTAATATTTTGTTAAAATTCGCGTTAAATTTTTGTTAAATCAGCTCATTTTTTAACCAATAGG
CCGAAATCGGCAAAATCCCTTATAAATCAAAAGAATAGACCGAGATAGGGT
[37 nt withheld, positions 3272-3308]
AAAGAACGTGGACTCCAACGTCAAAGG
[49 nt withheld, positions 3336-3384]
T
[91 nt withheld, positions 3386-3476]
G
[124 nt withheld, positions 3478-3601]
CAGGTGGCACTTTTCGGGGAAATGTGCGCGGAACCCCTATTTGTTTATTTTTCTAAATACATTCAAATAT
GTATCCGCTCATGAGACAATAACCCTGATAAATGCTTCAATAATATTGAAAAAGGAAGAGTCCTGAGGCG
GAAAGAACCAGCTGTGGAATGTGTGTCAGTTAGGGTGTGGAAAGTCCCCAGGCTCCCCAGCAGGCAGAAG
TATGCAAAGCATGCATCTCAATTAGTCAGCAACCAGGTGTGGAAAGTCCCCAGGCTCCCCAGCAGGCAGA
AGTATGCAAAGCATGCATCTCAATTAGTCAGCAACCATAGTCCCGCCCCTAACTCCGCCCATCCCGCCCC
TAACTCCGCCCAGTTCCGCCCATTCTCCGCCCCATGGCTGACTAATTTTTTTTATTTATGCAGAGGCCGA
GGCCGCCTCGGCCTCTGAGCTATTCCAGAAGTAGTGAGGAGGCTTTTTTGGAGGCCTAGGCTTTTGCAAA
GATCGATCAAGAGACAGGATGAGGATCGTTTCGCATGATTGAACAAGATGGATTGCACGCAGGTTCTCCG
GCCGCTTGGGTGGAGAGGCTATTCGGCTATGACTGGGCACAACAGACAATCGGCTGCTCTGATGCCGCCG
TGTTCCGGCTGTCAGCGCAGGGGCGCCCGGTTCTTTTTGTCAAGACCGACCTGTCCGGTGCCCTGAATGA
ACTGCAAGACGAGGCAGCGCGGCTATCGTGGCTGGCCACGACGGGCGTTCCTTGCGCAGCTGTGCTCGAC
GTTGTCACTGAAGCGGGAAGGGACTGGCTGCTATTGGGCGAAGTGCCGGGGCAGGATCTCCTGTCATCTC
ACCTTGCTCCTGCCGAGAAAGTATCCATCATGGCTGATGCAATGCGGCGGCTGCATACGCTTGATCCGGC
TACCTGCCCATTCGACCACCAAGCGAAACATCGCATCGAGCGAGCACGTACTCGGATGGAAGCCGGTCTT
GTCGATCAGGATGATCTGGACGAAGAGCATCAGGGGCTCGCGCCAGCCGAACTGTTCGCCAGGCTCAAGG
CGAGCATGCCCGACGGCGAGGATCTCGTCGTGACCCATGGCGATGCCTGCTTGCCGAATATCATGGTGGA
AAATGGCCGCTTTTCTGGATTCATCGACTGTGGCCGGCTGGGTGTGGCGGACCGCTATCAGGACATAGCG
TTGGCTACCCGTGATATTGCTGAAGAGCTTGGCGGCGAATGGGCTGACCGCTTCCTCGTGCTTTACGGTA
TCGCCGCTCCCGATTCGCAGCGCATCGCCTTCTATCGCCTTCTTGACGAGTTCTTCTGAGCGGGACTCTG
GGGTTCGAAATGACCGACCAAGCGACGCCCAACCTGCCATCACGAGATTTCGATTCCACCGCCGCCTTCT
ATGAAAGGTTGGGCTTCGGAATCGTTTTCCGGGACGCCGGCTGGATGATCCTCCAGCGCGGGGATCTCAT
GCTGGAGTTCTTCGCCCACCCTAGGGGGAGGCTAACTGAAACACGGAAGGAGACAATACCGGAAGGAACC
CGCGCTATGACGGCAATAAAAAGACAGAATAAAACGCACGGTGTTGGGTCGTTTGTTCATAAACGCGGGG
TTCGGTCCCAGGGCTGGCACTCTGTCGATACCCCACCGAGACCCCATTGGGGCCAATACGCCCGCGTTTC
TTCCTTTTCCCCACCCCACCCCCCAAGTTCGGGTGAAGGCCCAGGGCTCGCAGCCAACGTCGGGGCGGCA
GGCCCTGCCATAGCCTCAGGTTACTCATATATACTTTAGATTGATTTAAAACTTCATTTTTAATTTAAAA
GGATCTAGGTGAAGATCCTTTTTGATAATCTCATGACCAAAATCCCTTAACGTGAGTTTTCGTTCCACTG
AGCGTCAGACCCCGTAGAAAAGATCAAAGGATCTTCTTGAGATCCTTTTTTTCTGCGCGTAATCTGCTGC
TTGCAAACAAAAAAACCACCGCTACCAGCGGTGGTTTGTTTGCCGGATCAAGAGCTACCAACTCTTTTTC
CGAAGGTAACTGGCTTCAGCAGAGCGCAGATACCAAATACTGTTCTTCTAGTGTAGCCGTAGTTAGGCCA
CCACTTCAAGAACTCTGTAGCACCGCCTACATACCTCGCTCTGCTAATCCTGTTACCAGTGGCTGCTGCC
AGTGGCGATAAGTCGTGTCTTACCGGGTTGGACTCAAGACGATAGTTACCGGATAAGGCGCAGCGGTCGG
GCTGAACGGGGGGTTCGTGCACACAGCCCAGCTTGGAGCGAACGACCTACACCGAACTGAGATACCTACA
GCGTGAGCTATGAGAAAGCGCCACGCTTCCCGAAGGGAGAAAGGCGGACAGGTATCCGGTAAGCGGCAGG
GTCGGAACAGGAGAGCGCACGAGGGAGCTTCCAGGGGGAAACGCCTGGTATCTTTATAGTCCTGTCGGGT
TTCGCCACCTCTGACTTGAGCGTCGATTTTTGTGATGCTCGTCAGGGGGGCGGAGCCTATGGAAAAACGC
CAGCAACGCGGCCTTTTTACGGTTCCTGGCCTTTTGCTGGCCTTTTGCTCACATGTTCTTTCCTGCGTTA
TCCCCTGATTCTGTGGATAACCGTATTACCGCCATGCATTAGTTATTAATAGTAATCAATTACGGGGTCA
TTAGTTCATAGCCCATATATGGAGTTCCG
Features (pLannotate 1.2.2; 16 found; start..end, strand, type, name):
      1..304     +  enhancer       CMV enhancer: human cytomegalovirus immediate early enhancer
    305..508     +  promoter       CMV promoter: human cytomegalovirus (CMV) immediate early promoter
    493..2124    +  CDS            rep (fragment): R1AB_SARS2 - Experimental evidence at protein level: Swiss-Prot protein existence level 1. [2'-O-methyltransferase]: Methyltransferase that mediates mRNA cap 2'-O-ribose methylation to the 5'-cap structure of viral mRNAs. N7-methyl guanosine cap is a prerequisite for binding of nsp16. Therefore plays an essential role in viral mRNAs cap methylation which is essential to evade immune system. From Severe acute respiratory syndrome coronavirus 2 (2019-nCoV) (SARS-CoV-2).
   2125..2177    +  misc_feature   MCS: multiple cloning site
   2185..2892    +  CDS            mCherry: mCherry is a basic (constitutively fluorescent) red fluorescent protein published in 2004, derived from Discosoma sp.. It is reported to be a very rapidly-maturing monomer with low acid sensitivity.
   2912..2995    +  CDS            large T antigen (fragment): large T antigen from SV40 (simian virus 40)
   3018..3139    +  polyA_signal   SV40 poly(A) signal: SV40 polyadenylation signal
   3173..3601    -  rep_origin     f1 ori (sequence partly withheld): f1 bacteriophage origin of replication; arrow indicates direction of (+) strand synthesis
   3628..3732    +  promoter       AmpR promoter: bla
   3734..4091    +  promoter       SV40 promoter: SV40 enhancer and early promoter
   4126..4920    +  CDS            NeoR/KanR: aminoglycoside phosphotransferase from Tn5; aph(3')-II (or nptII); confers resistance to neomycin, kanamycin, and G418 (Geneticin®)
   4941..5093    +  CDS            ble (fragment): BLE_KLEPN - Experimental evidence at protein level: Swiss-Prot protein existence level 1. Binding protein with a strong affinity to the bleomycin family of antibiotics. Binds to CL990; an antimitotic-antibiotic compound. From Klebsiella pneumoniae.
   5152..5199    +  polyA_signal   HSV TK poly(A) signal: herpes simplex virus thymidine kinase polyadenylation signal (Cole and Stacy, 1985)
   5290..5306    -  polyA_signal   bGH poly(A) signal (fragment): bovine growth hormone polyadenylation signal
   5528..6116    +  rep_origin     ori: high-copy-number ColE1/pMB1/pBR322/pUC origin of replication
   6231..6290    +  enhancer       CMV enhancer (fragment): human cytomegalovirus immediate early enhancer
