[The description below was written by a language model from this plasmid's Addgene catalogue record and pLannotate feature annotations shown in this document.]
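Description:
Nsp14-mCherry is a mammalian expression plasmid built on the Clontech pmCherryN1 backbone, made to express the SARS-CoV-2 non-structural protein 14 as a red fluorescent fusion so that its subcellular localization can be observed in cultured cells. The codon-optimized Nsp14 coding sequence (about 1.5 kb, a segment of the ORF1ab replicase polyprotein) was amplified by PCR from a previously published template and inserted between NheI and XhoI, both of which are retained. It lies downstream of the human cytomegalovirus immediate early enhancer and promoter and is followed by the residual multiple cloning site, which acts as a short linker into mCherry, placing the fluorescent protein at the C terminus of Nsp14. An SV40 polyadenylation signal terminates the transcript. The automated annotation labels the insert only as a fragment of the replicase polyprotein and carries descriptive text about the 2'-O-methyltransferase; this is generic text for the polyprotein entry rather than a description of Nsp14 itself.

The plasmid is maintained in E. coli at high copy through a pUC-type ColE1 origin, and also carries an f1 origin. A single Tn5 aminoglycoside phosphotransferase gene provides both selections: a bacterial promoter drives it for kanamycin resistance, while the SV40 enhancer/early promoter and an HSV TK polyadenylation signal allow G418 selection of stably transfected mammalian cells. Two sequence records accompany the entry: a full 6,290 nt sequencing result covering the whole plasmid, and a 2,426 nt depositor record covering only the promoter end, Nsp14, linker and mCherry. The construct belongs to a library of fluorescently tagged SARS-CoV-2 proteins.
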