Addgene plasmid #165137: Nsp14-mCherry
Purpose: mammalian expression and localization
Depositing lab: Bruno Antonny. Publication: A comprehensive library of fluorescent constructs of SARS-CoV-2 proteins and their initial characterisation in different cell types. Miserey-Lenkei S, Trajkovic K, D'Ambrosio JM, Patel AJ, Copic A, Mathur P, Schauer K, Goud B, Albanese V, Gautier R, Subra M, Kovacs D, Barelli H, Antonny B. Biol Cell. 2021 Jul;113(7):311-328. doi: 10.1111/boc.202000158. Epub 2021 May 10. PubMed 33666950.
Backbone
  Vector backbone: pmCherryN1
  Backbone manufacturer: Clontech
  Backbone size w/o insert (bp): 4700
  Vector type: Mammalian Expression
  Selectable markers: Neomycin (select with G418)
Growth in bacteria
  Bacterial resistance: Kanamycin, 50 μg/mL
  Growth temperature: 37°C
  Growth strain: DH5alpha
  Copy number: High Copy
Gene/Insert
  Gene/Insert name: Nsp14
  Species: codon optimized SARS-COV-2
  Insert size (bp): 1500
  Entrez Gene: ORF1ab (a.k.a. GU280_gp01)
  Promoter: CMV
  Tag / fusion protein: mCherry (C terminal on insert)
  Cloning method: Restriction Enzyme; 5′ cloning site NheI (not destroyed); 3′ cloning site XhoI (not destroyed)
  Sequencing primers: 5′ GTCGTAACAACTCCGCCC; 3′ CCTTGATGATGGCCATG
Resource information
  A portion of this plasmid was derived from a plasmid made by: Inserts were prepared by PCR with templates that have been published elsewhere: Gordon et al., 2020a.
Terms and licenses: Academic/Nonprofit Terms; Industry Terms: Not Available to Industry
Depositor comments: Please visit https://www.biorxiv.org/content/10.1101/2020.12.19.423586v1 for BioRxiv preprint. bioRxiv 2020.12.19.423586v1
How to cite: Nsp14-mCherry was a gift from Bruno Antonny (Addgene plasmid # 165137 ; http://n2t.net/addgene:165137 ; RRID:Addgene_165137)
